Addgene plasmid #77099: TRIM33 gRNA (BRDN0001162242)
Purpose: 3rd generation lentiviral gRNA plasmid targeting human TRIM33
Depositing lab: John Doench & David Root. Depositing organization: Broad Institute. Publication: Optimized sgRNA design to maximize activity and minimize off-target effects of CRISPR-Cas9. Doench JG, Fusi N, Sullender M, Hegde M, Vaimberg EW, Donovan KF, Smith I, Tothova Z, Wilen C, Orchard R, Virgin HW, Listgarten J, Root DE. Nat Biotechnol. 2016 Jan 18. doi: 10.1038/nbt.3437. PubMed 26780180.
Backbone
  Vector backbone: lentiGuide-Puro
  Backbone manufacturer: Zhang Lab (Addgene plasmid # 52963)
  Vector type: Mammalian Expression, Lentiviral, CRISPR
  Selectable markers: Puromycin
Growth in bacteria
  Bacterial resistance: Ampicillin, 100 μg/mL
  Growth temperature: 37°C
  Growth strain: DH5alpha
  Copy number: High Copy
Gene/Insert
  Gene/Insert name: TRIM33 (alt names: TRIM33; NM_015906.3)
  gRNA/shRNA sequence: GTGTTGTGTACCGATACTAC
  Species: H. sapiens (human)
  Entrez Gene: TRIM33 (a.k.a. ECTO, PTC7, RFG7, TF1G, TIF1G, TIF1GAMMA, TIFGAMMA)
  Promoter: hU6
  Cloning method: Unknown
  Sequencing primers: 5′ U6-F; 3′ pS2-R
Terms and licenses: Academic/Nonprofit Terms; Industry Terms: Not Available to Industry
Depositor comments: The gRNA was designed to target the following Genbank reference sequence(s): NM_015906.3,NM_033020.2. Note that this plasmid does NOT contain Cas9. It should be used in conjunction with lentiCas9-Blast (Addgene #52962) or otherwise with cell lines already expressing Cas9. Browse the full kinome gRNA library at http://www.addgene.org/pooled-library/broadgpp-human-kinome/ or visit http://www.broadinstitute.org/rnai/public/ for detailed protocols and information.
How to cite: TRIM33 gRNA (BRDN0001162242) was a gift from John Doench & David Root (Addgene plasmid # 77099 ; http://n2t.net/addgene:77099 ; RRID:Addgene_77099)
