[The description below was written by a language model from this plasmid's Addgene catalogue record and pLannotate feature annotations shown in this document.]
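Description:
TRIM33 gRNA (BRDN0001162242) is a third-generation lentiviral CRISPR guide plasmid built in the lentiGuide-Puro backbone and designed to target the human TRIM33 gene (also known as TIF1γ). It is maintained in E. coli as a high-copy plasmid through a ColE1/pUC-type origin with ampicillin resistance. The backbone also carries an f1 origin, an SV40 origin and residual lac, T7 and T3 cloning-vector elements that play no role in the payload.

The transfer cassette is framed by an RSV promoter fused to a truncated HIV-1 5' LTR, which allows Tat-independent production of the viral genomic RNA, and a self-inactivating ΔU3 3' LTR followed by an SV40 polyadenylation signal. Between the LTRs lie the Ψ packaging signal with a partial gag sequence, the Rev response element for nuclear export of the genomic RNA, and a cPPT/CTS. A human U6 RNA polymerase III promoter drives the TRIM33-specific spacer joined to the Streptococcus pyogenes Cas9 guide RNA scaffold. Downstream, the EF-1α core promoter with its intron A expresses puromycin N-acetyltransferase, so that transduced mammalian cells can be selected with puromycin, and a WPRE enhances transcript expression.

The plasmid does not encode Cas9, so it is intended for use alongside a separate Cas9 vector such as lentiCas9-Blast, or in cells that already express Cas9. The guide was designed against two TRIM33 reference transcripts. The depositor's comments associate it with a human kinome gRNA library, and it comes from work on optimized sgRNA design aimed at maximizing on-target activity and reducing off-target effects. Its typical use is Cas9-mediated disruption of TRIM33 in human cells.
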