Features (pLannotate 1.2.2; 29 found; start..end, strand, type, name):
     14..80      +  CDS            small t antigen (fragment): SV40 (simian virus 40) small t antigen
    106..317     +  promoter       EF-1α core promoter: core promoter for human elongation factor EF-1α
    318..1256    +  intron         EF-1α intron A: intron upstream of the start codon of human EF-1α
   1278..1877    +  CDS            PuroR (fragment): puromycin N-acetyltransferase; pac from Streptomyces; confers resistance to puromycin
   1893..2481    +  misc_feature   WPRE: woodchuck hepatitis virus posttranscriptional regulatory element
   2532..2551    +  misc_feature   cPPT/CTS (fragment): central polypurine tract and central termination sequence of HIV-1
   2553..2786    +  LTR            3' LTR (ΔU3): self-inactivating 3' long terminal repeat (LTR) from HIV-1
   2864..2985    +  polyA_signal   SV40 poly(A) signal: SV40 polyadenylation signal
   3025..3160    +  rep_origin     SV40 ori: SV40 origin of replication
   3181..3199    -  promoter       T7 promoter: promoter for bacteriophage T7 RNA polymerase
   3207..3362    +  CDS            lacZα (fragment): LacZα fragment of β-galactosidase; lacZ fragment
   3367..3795    +  rep_origin     f1 ori (sequence partly withheld): f1 bacteriophage origin of replication; arrow indicates direction of (+) strand synthesis
   3848..3952    +  promoter       AmpR promoter: bla
   3953..4813    +  CDS            AmpR: β-lactamase; bla; confers resistance to ampicillin, carbenicillin, and related antibiotics
   4984..5572    +  rep_origin     ori: high-copy-number ColE1/pMB1/pBR322/pUC origin of replication
   5755..5847    +  CDS            lacI (fragment): lac repressor; lacI; The lac repressor binds to the lac operator to inhibit transcription in E. coli. This inhibition can be relieved by adding lactose or isopropyl-β-D-thiogalactopyranoside (IPTG).
   5860..5881    +  protein_bind   CAP binding site: CAP binding activates transcription in the presence of cAMP. E. coli catabolite activator protein
   5896..5926    +  promoter       lac promoter: promoter for the E. coli lac operon
   5934..5950    +  protein_bind   lac operator: The lac repressor binds to the lac operator to inhibit transcription in E. coli. This inhibition can be relieved by adding lactose or isopropyl-β-D-thiogalactopyranoside (IPTG). lac repressor encoded by lacI
   5995..6013    +  promoter       T3 promoter: promoter for bacteriophage T3 RNA polymerase
   6041..6267    +  promoter       RSV promoter: Rous sarcoma virus enhancer/promoter
   6268..6448    +  LTR            5' LTR (truncated): truncated 5' long terminal repeat (LTR) from HIV-1
   6495..6620    +  misc_feature   HIV-1 Ψ: packaging signal of human immunodeficiency virus type 1
   6604..6967    +  CDS            HIV-1 gag (fragment): gag protein from human immunodeficiency virus 1; gag
   7113..7346    +  misc_feature   RRE: The Rev response element (RRE) of HIV-1 allows for Rev-dependent mRNA export from the nucleus to the cytoplasm.
   7723..7749    +  CDS            Rev (fragment): human immunodeficiency virus 1 (HIV-1) Rev protein; rev; enhances nuclear export of unspliced and incompletely spliced viral mRNAs
   7753..7993    +  promoter       U6 promoter: RNA polymerase III promoter for human U6 snRNA
   8023..8098    +  misc_RNA       gRNA scaffold: guide RNA scaffold for the Streptococcus pyogenes CRISPR/Cas9 system
   8154..8271    +  misc_feature   cPPT/CTS: central polypurine tract and central termination sequence of HIV-1
>Addgene plasmid #77099 | TRIM33 gRNA (BRDN0001162242) | addgene full sequence | sequence record 187114 | Addgene Assembled Sequence
CCCGGGTGCAAAGATGGATAAAGTTTTAAACAGAGAGGAATCTTTGCAGCTAATGGACCTTCTAGGTCTT
GAAAGGAGTGGGAATTGGCTCCGGTGCCCGTCAGTGGGCAGAGCGCACATCGCCCACAGTCCCCGAGAAG
TTGGGGGGAGGGGTCGGCAATTGATCCGGTGCCTAGAGAAGGTGGCGCGGGGTAAACTGGGAAAGTGATG
TCGTGTACTGGCTCCGCCTTTTTCCCGAGGGTGGGGGAGAACCGTATATAAGTGCAGTAGTCGCCGTGAA
CGTTCTTTTTCGCAACGGGTTTGCCGCCAGAACACAGGTAAGTGCCGTGTGTGGTTCCCGCGGGCCTGGC
CTCTTTACGGGTTATGGCCCTTGCGTGCCTTGAATTACTTCCACCTGGCTGCAGTACGTGATTCTTGATC
CCGAGCTTCGGGTTGGAAGTGGGTGGGAGAGTTCGAGGCCTTGCGCTTAAGGAGCCCCTTCGCCTCGTGC
TTGAGTTGAGGCCTGGCCTGGGCGCTGGGGCCGCCGCGTGCGAATCTGGTGGCACCTTCGCGCCTGTCTC
GCTGCTTTCGATAAGTCTCTAGCCATTTAAAATTTTTGATGACCTGCTGCGACGCTTTTTTTCTGGCAAG
ATAGTCTTGTAAATGCGGGCCAAGATCTGCACACTGGTATTTCGGTTTTTGGGGCCGCGGGCGGCGACGG
GGCCCGTGCGTCCCAGCGCACATGTTCGGCGAGGCGGGGCCTGCGAGCGCGGCCACCGAGAATCGGACGG
GGGTAGTCTCAAGCTGGCCGGCCTGCTCTGGTGCCTGGCCTCGCGCCGCCGTGTATCGCCCCGCCCTGGG
CGGCAAGGCTGGCCCGGTCGGCACCAGTTGCGTGAGCGGAAAGATGGCCGCTTCCCGGCCCTGCTGCAGG
GAGCTCAAAATGGAGGACGCGGCGCTCGGGAGAGCGGGCGGGTGAGTCACCCACACAAAGGAAAAGGGCC
TTTCCGTCCTCAGCCGTCGCTTCATGTGACTCCACGGAGTACCGGGCGCCGTCCAGGCACCTCGATTAGT
TCTCGAGCTTTTGGAGTACGTCGTCTTTAGGTTGGGGGGAGGGGTTTTATGCGATGGAGTTTCCCCACAC
TGAGTGGGTGGAGACTGAAGTTAGGCCAGCTTGGCACTTGATGTAATTCTCCTTGGAATTTGCCCTTTTT
GAGTTTGGATCTTGGTTCATTCTCAAGCCTCAGACAGTGGTTCAAAGTTTTTTTCTTCCATTTCAGGTGT
CGTGACGTACGGCCACCATGACCGAGTACAAGCCCACGGTGCGCCTCGCCACCCGCGACGACGTCCCCAG
GGCCGTACGCACCCTCGCCGCCGCGTTCGCCGACTACCCCGCCACGCGCCACACCGTCGATCCGGACCGC
CACATCGAGCGGGTCACCGAGCTGCAAGAACTCTTCCTCACGCGCGTCGGGCTCGACATCGGCAAGGTGT
GGGTCGCGGACGACGGCGCCGCCGTGGCGGTCTGGACCACGCCGGAGAGCGTCGAAGCGGGGGCGGTGTT
CGCCGAGATCGGCCCGCGCATGGCCGAGTTGAGCGGTTCCCGGCTGGCCGCGCAGCAACAGATGGAAGGC
CTCCTGGCGCCGCACCGGCCCAAGGAGCCCGCGTGGTTCCTGGCCACCGTCGGAGTCTCGCCCGACCACC
AGGGCAAGGGTCTGGGCAGCGCCGTCGTGCTCCCCGGAGTGGAGGCGGCCGAGCGCGCCGGGGTGCCCGC
CTTCCTGGAGACCTCCGCGCCCCGCAACCTCCCCTTCTACGAGCGGCTCGGCTTCACCGTCACCGCCGAC
GTCGAGGTGCCCGAAGGACCGCGCACCTGGTGCATGACCCGCAAGCCCGGTGCCTGAACGCGTTAAGTCG
ACAATCAACCTCTGGATTACAAAATTTGTGAAAGATTGACTGGTATTCTTAACTATGTTGCTCCTTTTAC
GCTATGTGGATACGCTGCTTTAATGCCTTTGTATCATGCTATTGCTTCCCGTATGGCTTTCATTTTCTCC
TCCTTGTATAAATCCTGGTTGCTGTCTCTTTATGAGGAGTTGTGGCCCGTTGTCAGGCAACGTGGCGTGG
TGTGCACTGTGTTTGCTGACGCAACCCCCACTGGTTGGGGCATTGCCACCACCTGTCAGCTCCTTTCCGG
GACTTTCGCTTTCCCCCTCCCTATTGCCACGGCGGAACTCATCGCCGCCTGCCTTGCCCGCTGCTGGACA
GGGGCTCGGCTGTTGGGCACTGACAATTCCGTGGTGTTGTCGGGGAAATCATCGTCCTTTCCTTGGCTGC
TCGCCTGTGTTGCCACCTGGATTCTGCGCGGGACGTCCTTCTGCTACGTCCCTTCGGCCCTCAATCCAGC
GGACCTTCCTTCCCGCGGCCTGCTGCCGGCTCTGCGGCCTCTTCCGCGTCTTCGCCTTCGCCCTCAGACG
AGTCGGATCTCCCTTTGGGCCGCCTCCCCGCGTCGACTTTAAGACCAATGACTTACAAGGCAGCTGTAGA
TCTTAGCCACTTTTTAAAAGAAAAGGGGGGACTGGAAGGGCTAATTCACTCCCAACGAAGACAAGATCTG
CTTTTTGCTTGTACTGGGTCTCTCTGGTTAGACCAGATCTGAGCCTGGGAGCTCTCTGGCTAACTAGGGA
ACCCACTGCTTAAGCCTCAATAAAGCTTGCCTTGAGTGCTTCAAGTAGTGTGTGCCCGTCTGTTGTGTGA
CTCTGGTAACTAGAGATCCCTCAGACCCTTTTAGTCAGTGTGGAAAATCTCTAGCAGTACGTATAGTAGT
TCATGTCATCTTATTATTCAGTATTTATAACTTGCAAAGAAATGAATATCAGAGAGTGAGAGGAACTTGT
TTATTGCAGCTTATAATGGTTACAAATAAAGCAATAGCATCACAAATTTCACAAATAAAGCATTTTTTTC
ACTGCATTCTAGTTGTGGTTTGTCCAAACTCATCAATGTATCTTATCATGTCTGGCTCTAGCTATCCCGC
CCCTAACTCCGCCCATCCCGCCCCTAACTCCGCCCAGTTCCGCCCATTCTCCGCCCCATGGCTGACTAAT
TTTTTTTATTTATGCAGAGGCCGAGGCCGCCTCGGCCTCTGAGCTATTCCAGAAGTAGTGAGGAGGCTTT
TTTGGAGGCCTAGGGACGTACCCAATTCGCCCTATAGTGAGTCGTATTACGCGCGCTCACTGGCCGTCGT
TTTACAACGTCGTGACTGGGAAAACCCTGGCGTTACCCAACTTAATCGCCTTGCAGCACATCCCCCTTTC
GCCAGCTGGCGTAATAGCGAAGAGGCCCGCACCGATCGCCCTTCCCAACAGTTGCGCAGCCTGAATGGCG
AATGGG
[124 nt withheld, positions 3367-3490]
C
[91 nt withheld, positions 3492-3582]
A
[49 nt withheld, positions 3584-3632]
CCTTTGACGTTGGAGTCCACGTTCTTT
[37 nt withheld, positions 3660-3696]
ACCCTATCTCGGTCTATTCTTTTGATTTATAAGGGATTTTGCCGATTTCGGCCTATTGGTTAAAAAATGA
GCTGATTTAACAAAAATTTAACGCGAATTTTAACAAAATATTAACGCTTACAATTTAGGTGGCACTTTTC
GGGGAAATGTGCGCGGAACCCCTATTTGTTTATTTTTCTAAATACATTCAAATATGTATCCGCTCATGAG
ACAATAACCCTGATAAATGCTTCAATAATATTGAAAAAGGAAGAGTATGAGTATTCAACATTTCCGTGTC
GCCCTTATTCCCTTTTTTGCGGCATTTTGCCTTCCTGTTTTTGCTCACCCAGAAACGCTGGTGAAAGTAA
AAGATGCTGAAGATCAGTTGGGTGCACGAGTGGGTTACATCGAACTGGATCTCAACAGCGGTAAGATCCT
TGAGAGTTTTCGCCCCGAAGAACGTTTTCCAATGATGAGCACTTTTAAAGTTCTGCTATGTGGCGCGGTA
TTATCCCGTATTGACGCCGGGCAAGAGCAACTCGGTCGCCGCATACACTATTCTCAGAATGACTTGGTTG
AGTACTCACCAGTCACAGAAAAGCATCTTACGGATGGCATGACAGTAAGAGAATTATGCAGTGCTGCCAT
AACCATGAGTGATAACACTGCGGCCAACTTACTTCTGACAACGATCGGAGGACCGAAGGAGCTAACCGCT
TTTTTGCACAACATGGGGGATCATGTAACTCGCCTTGATCGTTGGGAACCGGAGCTGAATGAAGCCATAC
CAAACGACGAGCGTGACACCACGATGCCTGTAGCAATGGCAACAACGTTGCGCAAACTATTAACTGGCGA
ACTACTTACTCTAGCTTCCCGGCAACAATTAATAGACTGGATGGAGGCGGATAAAGTTGCAGGACCACTT
CTGCGCTCGGCCCTTCCGGCTGGCTGGTTTATTGCTGATAAATCTGGAGCCGGTGAGCGTGGGTCTCGCG
GTATCATTGCAGCACTGGGGCCAGATGGTAAGCCCTCCCGTATCGTAGTTATCTACACGACGGGGAGTCA
GGCAACTATGGATGAACGAAATAGACAGATCGCTGAGATAGGTGCCTCACTGATTAAGCATTGGTAACTG
TCAGACCAAGTTTACTCATATATACTTTAGATTGATTTAAAACTTCATTTTTAATTTAAAAGGATCTAGG
TGAAGATCCTTTTTGATAATCTCATGACCAAAATCCCTTAACGTGAGTTTTCGTTCCACTGAGCGTCAGA
CCCCGTAGAAAAGATCAAAGGATCTTCTTGAGATCCTTTTTTTCTGCGCGTAATCTGCTGCTTGCAAACA
AAAAAACCACCGCTACCAGCGGTGGTTTGTTTGCCGGATCAAGAGCTACCAACTCTTTTTCCGAAGGTAA
CTGGCTTCAGCAGAGCGCAGATACCAAATACTGTTCTTCTAGTGTAGCCGTAGTTAGGCCACCACTTCAA
GAACTCTGTAGCACCGCCTACATACCTCGCTCTGCTAATCCTGTTACCAGTGGCTGCTGCCAGTGGCGAT
AAGTCGTGTCTTACCGGGTTGGACTCAAGACGATAGTTACCGGATAAGGCGCAGCGGTCGGGCTGAACGG
GGGGTTCGTGCACACAGCCCAGCTTGGAGCGAACGACCTACACCGAACTGAGATACCTACAGCGTGAGCT
ATGAGAAAGCGCCACGCTTCCCGAAGGGAGAAAGGCGGACAGGTATCCGGTAAGCGGCAGGGTCGGAACA
GGAGAGCGCACGAGGGAGCTTCCAGGGGGAAACGCCTGGTATCTTTATAGTCCTGTCGGGTTTCGCCACC
TCTGACTTGAGCGTCGATTTTTGTGATGCTCGTCAGGGGGGCGGAGCCTATGGAAAAACGCCAGCAACGC
GGCCTTTTTACGGTTCCTGGCCTTTTGCTGGCCTTTTGCTCACATGTTCTTTCCTGCGTTATCCCCTGAT
TCTGTGGATAACCGTATTACCGCCTTTGAGTGAGCTGATACCGCTCGCCGCAGCCGAACGACCGAGCGCA
GCGAGTCAGTGAGCGAGGAAGCGGAAGAGCGCCCAATACGCAAACCGCCTCTCCCCGCGCGTTGGCCGAT
TCATTAATGCAGCTGGCACGACAGGTTTCCCGACTGGAAAGCGGGCAGTGAGCGCAACGCAATTAATGTG
AGTTAGCTCACTCATTAGGCACCCCAGGCTTTACACTTTATGCTTCCGGCTCGTATGTTGTGTGGAATTG
TGAGCGGATAACAATTTCACACAGGAAACAGCTATGACCATGATTACGCCAAGCGCGCAATTAACCCTCA
CTAAAGGGAACAAAAGCTGGAGCTGCAAGCTTAATGTAGTCTTATGCAATACTCTTGTAGTCTTGCAACA
TGGTAACGATGAGTTAGCAACATGCCTTACAAGGAGAGAAAAAGCACCGTGCATGCCGATTGGTGGAAGT
AAGGTGGTACGATCGTGCCTTATTAGGAAGGCAACAGACGGGTCTGACATGGATTGGACGAACCACTGAA
TTGCCGCATTGCAGAGATATTGTATTTAAGTGCCTAGCTCGATACATAAACGGGTCTCTCTGGTTAGACC
AGATCTGAGCCTGGGAGCTCTCTGGCTAACTAGGGAACCCACTGCTTAAGCCTCAATAAAGCTTGCCTTG
AGTGCTTCAAGTAGTGTGTGCCCGTCTGTTGTGTGACTCTGGTAACTAGAGATCCCTCAGACCCTTTTAG
TCAGTGTGGAAAATCTCTAGCAGTGGCGCCCGAACAGGGACTTGAAAGCGAAAGGGAAACCAGAGGAGCT
CTCTCGACGCAGGACTCGGCTTGCTGAAGCGCGCACGGCAAGAGGCGAGGGGCGGCGACTGGTGAGTACG
CCAAAAATTTTGACTAGCGGAGGCTAGAAGGAGAGAGATGGGTGCGAGAGCGTCAGTATTAAGCGGGGGA
GAATTAGATCGCGATGGGAAAAAATTCGGTTAAGGCCAGGGGGAAAGAAAAAATATAAATTAAAACATAT
AGTATGGGCAAGCAGGGAGCTAGAACGATTCGCAGTTAATCCTGGCCTGTTAGAAACATCAGAAGGCTGT
AGACAAATACTGGGACAGCTACAACCATCCCTTCAGACAGGATCAGAAGAACTTAGATCATTATATAATA
CAGTAGCAACCCTCTATTGTGTGCATCAAAGGATAGAGATAAAAGACACCAAGGAAGCTTTAGACAAGAT
AGAGGAAGAGCAAAACAAAAGTAAGACCACCGCACAGCAAGCGGCCGCTGATCTTCAGACCTGGAGGAGG
AGATATGAGGGACAATTGGAGAAGTGAATTATATAAATATAAAGTAGTAAAAATTGAACCATTAGGAGTA
GCACCCACCAAGGCAAAGAGAAGAGTGGTGCAGAGAGAAAAAAGAGCAGTGGGAATAGGAGCTTTGTTCC
TTGGGTTCTTGGGAGCAGCAGGAAGCACTATGGGCGCAGCGTCAATGACGCTGACGGTACAGGCCAGACA
ATTATTGTCTGGTATAGTGCAGCAGCAGAACAATTTGCTGAGGGCTATTGAGGCGCAACAGCATCTGTTG
CAACTCACAGTCTGGGGCATCAAGCAGCTCCAGGCAAGAATCCTGGCTGTGGAAAGATACCTAAAGGATC
AACAGCTCCTGGGGATTTGGGGTTGCTCTGGAAAACTCATTTGCACCACTGCTGTGCCTTGGAATGCTAG
TTGGAGTAATAAATCTCTGGAACAGATTTGGAATCACACGACCTGGATGGAGTGGGACAGAGAAATTAAC
AATTACACAAGCTTAATACACTCCTTAATTGAAGAATCGCAAAACCAGCAAGAAAAGAATGAACAAGAAT
TATTGGAATTAGATAAATGGGCAAGTTTGTGGAATTGGTTTAACATAACAAATTGGCTGTGGTATATAAA
ATTATTCATAATGATAGTAGGAGGCTTGGTAGGTTTAAGAATAGTTTTTGCTGTACTTTCTATAGTGAAT
AGAGTTAGGCAGGGATATTCACCATTATCGTTTCAGACCCACCTCCCAACCCCGAGGGGACCCAGAGAGG
GCCTATTTCCCATGATTCCTTCATATTTGCATATACGATACAAGGCTGTTAGAGAGATAATTAGAATTAA
TTTGACTGTAAACACAAAGATATTAGTACAAAATACGTGACGTAGAAAGTAATAATTTCTTGGGTAGTTT
GCAGTTTTAAAATTATGTTTTAAAATGGACTATCATATGCTTACCGTAACTTGAAAGTATTTCGATTTCT
TGGCTTTATATATCTTGTGGAAAGGACGAAACACCGGTGTTGTGTACCGATACTACGTTTTAGAGCTAGA
AATAGCAAGTTAAAATAAGGCTAGTCCGTTATCAACTTGAAAAAGTGGCACCGAGTCGGTGCTTTTTTAA
GCTTGGCGTAACTAGATCTTGAGACAAATGGCAGTATTCATCCACAATTTTAAAAGAAAAGGGGGGATTG
GGGGGTACAGTGCAGGGGAAAGAATAGTAGACATAATAGCAACAGACATACAAACTAAAGAATTACAAAA
ACAAATTACAAAAATTCAAAATTTTCGGGTTTATTACAGGGACAGCAGAGATCCACTTTGGCGCCGGCTC
GAGGGGG
