>Addgene plasmid #77099 | TRIM33 gRNA (BRDN0001162242) | depositor partial sequence | sequence record 144559 | Target Sequence
GTGTTGTGTACCGATACTAC
