>Addgene plasmid #77099 | TRIM33 gRNA (BRDN0001162242) | addgene partial sequence | sequence record 187113 | hU6-F
CGTAGAAAGTAATAATTTCTTGGGTAGTTTGCAGTTTTAAAATTATGTTTTAAAATGGACTATCATATGC
TTACCGTAACTTGAAAGTATTTCGATTTCTTGGCTTTATATATCTTGTGGAAAGGACGAAACACCGGTGT
TGTGTACCGATACTACGTTTTAGAGCTAGAAATAGCAAGTTAAAATAAGGCTAGTCCGTTATCAACTTGA
AAAAGTGGCACCGAGTCGGTGCTTTTTTAAGCTTGGCGTAACTAGATCTTGAGACAAATGGCAGTATTCA
TCCACAATTTTAAAAGAAAAGGGGGGATTGGGGGGTACAGTGCAGGGGAAAGAATAGTAGACATAATAGC
AACAGACATACAAACTAAAGAATTACAAAAACAAATTACAAAAATTCAAAATTTTCGGGTTTATTACAGG
GACAGCAGAGATCCACTTTGGCGCCGGCTCGAGGGGGCCCGGGTGCAAAGATGGATAAAGTTTTAAACAG
AGAGGAATCTTTGCAGCTAATGGACCTTCTAGGTCTTGAAAGGAGTGGGAATTGGCTCCGGTGCCCGTCA
GTGGGCAGAG
